Addgene plasmid #75234: NFATc2-CRISPR-Nick 1/2 (PX461-EF1a-pSpCas9n(BB)-2A-GFP)
Purpose: CRISPR/Cas9 NICKASE plasmid against human NFATc2 (1/2)
Depositing lab: Ria Baumgrass. Depositing organization: Deutsches Rheuma-Forschungszentrum Berlin (DRFZ). Publication: Identification of Novel Nuclear Factor of Activated T Cells (NFAT)-Associated Proteins in T cells. Gabriel CH, Gross F, Karl M, Stephanowitz H, Hennig AF, Weber M, Gryzik S, Bachmann I, Hecklau K, Wienands J, Schuchhardt J, Herzel H, Radbruch A, Krause E, Baumgrass R. J Biol Chem. 2016 Sep 16. pii: jbc.M116.739326. 10.1074/jbc.M116.739326 PubMed 27637333.
Backbone
  Vector backbone: PX461-pSpCas9n(BB)2A-GFP
  Backbone manufacturer: Feng Zhang (Plasmid #48140)
  Backbone size w/o insert (bp): 9703
  Total vector size (bp): 9703
  Modifications to backbone: CBH promoter exchanged for hEF1a promoter
  Vector type: CRISPR
  Selectable markers: GFP
Growth in bacteria
  Bacterial resistance: Ampicillin, 100 μg/mL
  Growth temperature: 37°C
  Growth strain: NEB Stable
  Copy number: Unknown
Gene/Insert
  Gene/Insert name: sgRNA against NFATc2 (alt name: NFAT1)
  gRNA/shRNA sequence: (gg)GCCGCAGAAGTTTCTGAGCG
  Species: H. sapiens (human)
  GenBank ID: 4773 (GENE-ID)
  Entrez Gene: NFATC2 (a.k.a. JCOSL, NFAT1, NFATP)
Terms and licenses: Academic/Nonprofit Terms; Industry Terms: Not Available to Industry
Depositor comments: gRNA contains at least 3 missmatches against human DNA (http://crispr.mit.edu) 2 additional nonmatching Guanidines added at 5' to enhnace specificy (Kim, D. et al. Digenome-seq: genome-wide profiling of CRISPR-Cas9 off-target effects in human cells. Nat. Methods 12, 237–43, 1 p following 243 (2015).) targets all isoforms. MUST BE COTRANSFECTED WITH PLASMID #75235
How to cite: NFATc2-CRISPR-Nick 1/2 (PX461-EF1a-pSpCas9n(BB)-2A-GFP) was a gift from Ria Baumgrass (Addgene plasmid # 75234 ; http://n2t.net/addgene:75234 ; RRID:Addgene_75234)
