[The description below was written by a language model from this plasmid's Addgene catalogue record.]
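Description:
NFATc2-CRISPR-Nick 1/2 is a mammalian CRISPR expression plasmid of about 9.7 kb built on the PX461 pSpCas9n(BB)-2A-GFP backbone. It is the first member of a two-plasmid paired-nickase set directed against the human NFATC2 gene (also called NFAT1). It is propagated in E. coli under ampicillin selection. The record gives no copy number and includes no feature table, so the origin of replication and other backbone details are not itemised. It carries no mammalian drug-resistance marker; GFP is listed as the selectable marker.

The payload combines a single guide RNA against NFATc2 with the Streptococcus pyogenes Cas9 nickase (Cas9n), which cuts only one DNA strand. The nickase is joined through a 2A self-cleaving peptide to GFP, so both proteins come from one transcript and transfected cells can be identified or sorted by fluorescence. The depositor replaced the original CBH promoter driving this cassette with the human EF1a promoter. The promoter for the guide is not stated in the record, although PX461-type vectors normally use a U6 promoter with an sgRNA scaffold.

According to the depositor's notes, the guide targets all NFATc2 isoforms and has at least three mismatches to any other human genomic site. It also carries two extra non-matching guanines at its 5' end, intended to improve specificity. Because a single nick does not give an efficient double-strand break, the plasmid must be co-transfected with its partner construct (2/2), which supplies the offset guide for the opposite strand. The stated purpose is nickase-based targeting of NFATc2 in human cells, and the associated publication concerns NFAT-associated proteins in T cells.
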