>Addgene plasmid #75234 | NFATc2-CRISPR-Nick 1/2 (PX461-EF1a-pSpCas9n(BB)-2A-GFP) | addgene partial sequence | sequence record 148373 | LKO1_5 5'-GACTATCATATGCTTACCGT-3'
AAGGACGAAACACCGGGCCGCAGAAGTTTCTGAGCGGTTTTAGAGCTAGAAATAGCAAGTTAAAATAAGG
CTAGTCCGTTATCAACTTGAAAAAGTGGCACCGAGTCGGTGCTTTTTTGTTTTAGAGCTAGAAATAGCAA
GTTAAAATAAGGCTAGTCCGTTTTTAGCGCGTGCGCCAATTCTGCAGACAAATGGCTCTAGTGGTCTTGA
AAGGAGTGGGAATTGGCTCCGGTGCCCGTCAGTGGGCAGAGCGCACATCGCCCACAGTCCCCGAGAAGTT
GGGGGGAGGGGTCGGCAATTGAACCGGTGCCTAGAGAAGGTGGCGCGGGGTAAACTGGGAAAGTGATGTC
GTGTACTGGCTCCGCCTTTTTCCCGAGGGTGGGNGAGAACCGTATATAAGTGCAGTAGTCGCCGTGAACG
TTCTTTTTCGCAACGGGTTTGCCGCCAGAACACAGGTAAGTGCCGTGTGTGGTTCCCGCGGGCCTGGCCT
CTTTACGGGTTATGGCCCTTGCGTGCCTTGAATTACTTCCACCTGGC
