>Addgene plasmid #75234 | NFATc2-CRISPR-Nick 1/2 (PX461-EF1a-pSpCas9n(BB)-2A-GFP) | addgene partial sequence | sequence record 148374 | StrepPyoCas9-5UTR-F 5'-CGGTGCCACTTTTTCAAGTTG-3'
TAAAGCCAAGAAATCGAAATACTTTCAAGTTACGGTAAGCATATGATAGTCCATTTTAAAACATAATTTT
AAAACTGCAAACTACCCAAGAAATTATTACTTTCTACGTCACGTATTTTGTACTAATATCTTTGTGTTTA
CAGTCAAATTAATTCCAATTATCTCTCTAACAGCCTTGTATCGTATATGCAAATATGAAGGAATCATGGG
AAATAGGCCCTCACATGTGAGCAAAAGGCCAGCAAAAGGCCAGGAACCGTAAAAAGGCCGCGTTGCTGGC
GTTTTTCCATAGGCTCCGCCCCCCTGACGAGCATCACAAAAATCGACGCTCAAGTCAGAGGTGGCGAAAC
CCGACAGGACTATAAAGATACCAGGCGTTTCCCCCTGGAAGCTCCCTCGTGCGCTCTCCTGTTCCGACCC
TGCCGCTTACCGG
