LOCUS       Exported 9703 bp ds-DNA circular SYN 13-MAY-2021
DEFINITION  CRISPR/Cas9 NICKASE plasmid against human NFATc2 (1/2).
ACCESSION   .
VERSION     .
KEYWORDS    NFATc2-CRISPR-Nick 1/2 (PX461-EF1a-pSpCas9n(BB)-2A-GFP)
SOURCE      synthetic DNA construct
  ORGANISM  synthetic DNA construct
REFERENCE   1 (bases 1 to 9703)
  AUTHORS   Gabriel CH, Gross F, Karl M, Stephanowitz H, Hennig AF, Weber M,
            Gryzik S, Bachmann I, Hecklau K, Wienands J, Schuchhardt J, Herzel
            H, Radbruch A, Krause E, Baumgrass R
  TITLE     Identification of Novel Nuclear Factor of Activated T Cells
            (NFAT)-Associated Proteins in T cells.
  JOURNAL   J Biol Chem. 2016 Sep 16. pii: jbc.M116.739326.
  PUBMED    27637333
REFERENCE   2 (bases 1 to 9703)
  AUTHORS   .
  TITLE     Direct Submission
  JOURNAL   Exported May 13, 2021 from SnapGene Server 1.1.58
            http://www.snapgene.com
FEATURES             Location/Qualifiers
     source          1..9703
                     /organism="synthetic DNA construct"
                     /mol_type="other DNA"
     promoter        1..241
                     /label=U6 promoter
                     /note="RNA polymerase III promoter for human U6 snRNA"
     primer_bind     1..21
                     /label=hU6-F
                     /note="Human U6 promoter, forward primer"
     primer_bind     172..191
                     /label=LKO.1 5'
                     /note="Human U6 promoter, forward primer"
     misc_RNA        272..347
                     /label=gRNA scaffold
                     /note="guide RNA scaffold for the Streptococcus pyogenes
                     CRISPR/Cas9 system"
     promoter        460..1638
                     /label=EF-1-alpha promoter
                     /note="strong constitutive promoter for human elongation
                     factor EF-1-alpha"
     intron          691..1629
                     /label=EF-1-alpha intron A
                     /note="intron upstream of the start codon of human
                     EF-1-alpha"
     primer_bind     1586..1606
                     /label=EF1a-F
                     /note="Human elongation factor-1a promoter, forward primer"
     regulatory      1659..1668
                     /regulatory_class="other"
                     /note="vertebrate consensus sequence for strong initiation
                     of translation (Kozak, 1987)"
     CDS             1668..1733
                     /codon_start=1
                     /product="three tandem FLAG(R) epitope tags, followed by an
                     enterokinase cleavage site"
                     /label=3xFLAG
                     /translation="DYKDHDGDYKDHDIDYKDDDDK"
     CDS             1740..1760
                     /codon_start=1
                     /product="nuclear localization signal of SV40 (simian virus
                     40) large T antigen"
                     /label=SV40 NLS
                     /translation="PKKKRKV"
     CDS             1785..5885
                     /codon_start=1
                     /product="nickase mutant of the Cas9 endonuclease from the
                     Streptococcus pyogenes Type II CRISPR/Cas system"
                     /label=Cas9(D10A)
                     /note="generates RNA-guided single strand nicks in DNA due
                     to the D10A mutation in the RuvC catalytic domain"
                     /translation="DKKYSIGLAIGTNSVGWAVITDEYKVPSKKFKVLGNTDRHSIKKN
                     LIGALLFDSGETAEATRLKRTARRRYTRRKNRICYLQEIFSNEMAKVDDSFFHRLEESF
                     LVEEDKKHERHPIFGNIVDEVAYHEKYPTIYHLRKKLVDSTDKADLRLIYLALAHMIKF
                     RGHFLIEGDLNPDNSDVDKLFIQLVQTYNQLFEENPINASGVDAKAILSARLSKSRRLE
                     NLIAQLPGEKKNGLFGNLIALSLGLTPNFKSNFDLAEDAKLQLSKDTYDDDLDNLLAQI
                     GDQYADLFLAAKNLSDAILLSDILRVNTEITKAPLSASMIKRYDEHHQDLTLLKALVRQ
                     QLPEKYKEIFFDQSKNGYAGYIDGGASQEEFYKFIKPILEKMDGTEELLVKLNREDLLR
                     KQRTFDNGSIPHQIHLGELHAILRRQEDFYPFLKDNREKIEKILTFRIPYYVGPLARGN
                     SRFAWMTRKSEETITPWNFEEVVDKGASAQSFIERMTNFDKNLPNEKVLPKHSLLYEYF
                     TVYNELTKVKYVTEGMRKPAFLSGEQKKAIVDLLFKTNRKVTVKQLKEDYFKKIECFDS
                     VEISGVEDRFNASLGTYHDLLKIIKDKDFLDNEENEDILEDIVLTLTLFEDREMIEERL
                     KTYAHLFDDKVMKQLKRRRYTGWGRLSRKLINGIRDKQSGKTILDFLKSDGFANRNFMQ
                     LIHDDSLTFKEDIQKAQVSGQGDSLHEHIANLAGSPAIKKGILQTVKVVDELVKVMGRH
                     KPENIVIEMARENQTTQKGQKNSRERMKRIEEGIKELGSQILKEHPVENTQLQNEKLYL
                     YYLQNGRDMYVDQELDINRLSDYDVDHIVPQSFLKDDSIDNKVLTRSDKNRGKSDNVPS
                     EEVVKKMKNYWRQLLNAKLITQRKFDNLTKAERGGLSELDKAGFIKRQLVETRQITKHV
                     AQILDSRMNTKYDENDKLIREVKVITLKSKLVSDFRKDFQFYKVREINNYHHAHDAYLN
                     AVVGTALIKKYPKLESEFVYGDYKVYDVRKMIAKSEQEIGKATAKYFFYSNIMNFFKTE
                     ITLANGEIRKRPLIETNGETGEIVWDKGRDFATVRKVLSMPQVNIVKKTEVQTGGFSKE
                     SILPKRNSDKLIARKKDWDPKKYGGFDSPTVAYSVLVVAKVEKGKSKKLKSVKELLGIT
                     IMERSSFEKNPIDFLEAKGYKEVKKDLIIKLPKYSLFELENGRKRMLASAGELQKGNEL
                     ALPSKYVNFLYLASHYEKLKGSPEDNEQKQLFVEQHKHYLDEIIEQISEFSKRVILADA
                     NLDKVLSAYNKHRDKPIREQAENIIHLFTLTNLGAPAAFKYFDTTIDRKRYTSTKEVLD
                     ATLIHQSITGLYETRIDLSQLGGD"
     CDS             5886..5933
                     /codon_start=1
                     /product="bipartite nuclear localization signal from
                     nucleoplasmin"
                     /label=nucleoplasmin NLS
                     /translation="KRPAATKKAGQAKKKK"
     CDS             5949..6002
                     /codon_start=1
                     /product="2A peptide from Thosea asigna virus capsid
                     protein"
                     /label=T2A
                     /note="Eukaryotic ribosomes fail to insert a peptide bond
                     between the Gly and Pro residues, yielding separate
                     polypeptides."
                     /translation="EGRGSLLTCGDVEENPGP"
     CDS             6003..6716
                     /codon_start=1
                     /product="enhanced GFP"
                     /label=EGFP
                     /translation="VSKGEELFTGVVPILVELDGDVNGHKFSVSGEGEGDATYGKLTLK
                     FICTTGKLPVPWPTLVTTLTYGVQCFSRYPDHMKQHDFFKSAMPEGYVQERTIFFKDDG
                     NYKTRAEVKFEGDTLVNRIELKGIDFKEDGNILGHKLEYNYNSHNVYIMADKQKNGIKV
                     NFKIRHNIEDGSVQLADHYQQNTPIGDGPVLLPDNHYLSTQSALSKDPNEKRDHMVLLE
                     FVTAAGITLGMDELYK"
     CDS             6003..6716
                     /codon_start=1
                     /product="the original enhanced GFP (Yang et al., 1996)"
                     /label=EGFP
                     /note="mammalian codon-optimized"
                     /translation="VSKGEELFTGVVPILVELDGDVNGHKFSVSGEGEGDATYGKLTLK
                     FICTTGKLPVPWPTLVTTLTYGVQCFSRYPDHMKQHDFFKSAMPEGYVQERTIFFKDDG
                     NYKTRAEVKFEGDTLVNRIELKGIDFKEDGNILGHKLEYNYNSHNVYIMADKQKNGIKV
                     NFKIRHNIEDGSVQLADHYQQNTPIGDGPVLLPDNHYLSTQSALSKDPNEKRDHMVLLE
                     FVTAAGITLGMDELYK"
     primer_bind     complement(6045..6066)
                     /label=EGFP-N
                     /note="EGFP, reverse primer"
     primer_bind     complement(6306..6325)
                     /label=EXFP-R
                     /note="For distinguishing EGFP variants, reverse primer"
     primer_bind     6653..6674
                     /label=EGFP-C
                     /note="EGFP, forward primer"
     primer_bind     complement(6744..6761)
                     /label=BGH-rev
                     /note="Bovine growth hormone terminator, reverse primer.
                     Also called BGH reverse"
     polyA_signal    6750..6957
                     /label=bGH poly(A) signal
                     /note="bovine growth hormone polyadenylation signal"
     repeat_region   6966..7106
                     /label=AAV2 ITR
                     /note="inverted terminal repeat of adeno-associated virus
                     serotype 2"
     repeat_region   6966..7095
                     /label=AAV2 ITR
     rep_origin      7181..7636
                     /direction=RIGHT
                     /label=f1 ori
                     /note="f1 bacteriophage origin of replication; arrow
                     indicates direction of (+) strand synthesis"
     primer_bind     complement(7268..7287)
                     /label=F1ori-R
                     /note="F1 origin, reverse primer"
     primer_bind     7478..7499
                     /label=F1ori-F
                     /note="F1 origin, forward primer"
     primer_bind     complement(7653..7672)
                     /label=pRS-marker
                     /note="pRS vectors, use to sequence yeast selectable
                     marker"
     primer_bind     7772..7794
                     /label=pGEX 3'
                     /note="pGEX vectors, reverse primer"
     primer_bind     complement(7832..7850)
                     /label=pBRforEco
                     /note="pBR322 vectors, upsteam of EcoRI site, forward
                     primer"
     promoter        7918..8022
                     /gene="bla"
                     /label=AmpR promoter
     CDS             8023..8883
                     /codon_start=1
                     /gene="bla"
                     /product="beta-lactamase"
                     /label=AmpR
                     /note="confers resistance to ampicillin, carbenicillin, and
                     related antibiotics"
                     /translation="MSIQHFRVALIPFFAAFCLPVFAHPETLVKVKDAEDQLGARVGYI
                     ELDLNSGKILESFRPEERFPMMSTFKVLLCGAVLSRIDAGQEQLGRRIHYSQNDLVEYS
                     PVTEKHLTDGMTVRELCSAAITMSDNTAANLLLTTIGGPKELTAFLHNMGDHVTRLDRW
                     EPELNEAIPNDERDTTMPVAMATTLRKLLTGELLTLASRQQLIDWMEADKVAGPLLRSA
                     LPAGWFIADKSGAGERGSRGIIAALGPDGKPSRIVVIYTTGSQATMDERNRQIAEIGAS
                     LIKHW"
     primer_bind     complement(8241..8260)
                     /label=Amp-R
                     /note="Ampicillin resistance gene, reverse primer"
     rep_origin      9054..9642
                     /direction=RIGHT
                     /label=ori
                     /note="high-copy-number ColE1/pMB1/pBR322/pUC origin of
                     replication"
     primer_bind     9543..9562
                     /label=pBR322ori-F
                     /note="pBR322 origin, forward primer"
ORIGIN
        1 gagggcctat ttcccatgat tccttcatat ttgcatatac gatacaaggc tgttagagag
       61 ataattggaa ttaatttgac tgtaaacaca aagatattag tacaaaatac gtgacgtaga
      121 aagtaataat ttcttgggta gtttgcagtt ttaaaattat gttttaaaat ggactatcat
      181 atgcttaccg taacttgaaa gtatttcgat ttcttggctt tatatatctt gtggaaagga
      241 cgaaacaccg ggccgcagaa gtttctgagc ggttttagag ctagaaatag caagttaaaa
      301 taaggctagt ccgttatcaa cttgaaaaag tggcaccgag tcggtgcttt tttgttttag
      361 agctagaaat agcaagttaa aataaggcta gtccgttttt agcgcgtgcg ccaattctgc
      421 agacaaatgg ctctagtggt cttgaaagga gtgggaattg gctccggtgc ccgtcagtgg
      481 gcagagcgca catcgcccac agtccccgag aagttggggg gaggggtcgg caattgaacc
      541 ggtgcctaga gaaggtggcg cggggtaaac tgggaaagtg atgtcgtgta ctggctccgc
      601 ctttttcccg agggtggggg agaaccgtat ataagtgcag tagtcgccgt gaacgttctt
      661 tttcgcaacg ggtttgccgc cagaacacag gtaagtgccg tgtgtggttc ccgcgggcct
      721 ggcctcttta cgggttatgg cccttgcgtg ccttgaatta cttccacctg gctgcagtac
      781 gtgattcttg atcccgagct tcgggttgga agtgggtggg agagttcgag gccttgcgct
      841 taaggagccc cttcgcctcg tgcttgagtt gaggcctggc ctgggcgctg gggccgccgc
      901 gtgcgaatct ggtggcacct tcgcgcctgt ctcgctgctt tcgataagtc tctagccatt
      961 taaaattttt gatgacctgc tgcgacgctt tttttctggc aagatagtct tgtaaatgcg
     1021 ggccaagatc tgcacactgg tatttcggtt tttggggccg cgggcggcga cggggcccgt
     1081 gcgtcccagc gcacatgttc ggcgaggcgg ggcctgcgag cgcggccacc gagaatcgga
     1141 cgggggtagt ctcaagctgg ccggcctgct ctggtgcctg gcctcgcgcc gccgtgtatc
     1201 gccccgccct gggcggcaag gctggcccgg tcggcaccag ttgcgtgagc ggaaagatgg
     1261 ccgcttcccg gccctgctgc agggagctca aaatggagga cgcggcgctc gggagagcgg
     1321 gcgggtgagt cacccacaca aaggaaaagg gcctttccgt cctcagccgt cgcttcatgt
     1381 gactccacgg agtaccgggc gccgtccagg cacctcgatt agttctcgag cttttggagt
     1441 acgtcgtctt taggttgggg ggaggggttt tatgcgatgg agtttcccca cactgagtgg
     1501 gtggagactg aagttaggcc agcttggcac ttgatgtaat tctccttgga atttgccctt
     1561 tttgagtttg gatcttggtt cattctcaag cctcagacag tggttcaaag tttttttctt
     1621 ccatttcagg tgtcgtgagg aatttcgaca tttccggtgc caccatggac tataaggacc
     1681 acgacggaga ctacaaggat catgatattg attacaaaga cgatgacgat aagatggccc
     1741 caaagaagaa gcggaaggtc ggtatccacg gagtcccagc agccgacaag aagtacagca
     1801 tcggcctggc catcggcacc aactctgtgg gctgggccgt gatcaccgac gagtacaagg
     1861 tgcccagcaa gaaattcaag gtgctgggca acaccgaccg gcacagcatc aagaagaacc
     1921 tgatcggagc cctgctgttc gacagcggcg aaacagccga ggccacccgg ctgaagagaa
     1981 ccgccagaag aagatacacc agacggaaga accggatctg ctatctgcaa gagatcttca
     2041 gcaacgagat ggccaaggtg gacgacagct tcttccacag actggaagag tccttcctgg
     2101 tggaagagga taagaagcac gagcggcacc ccatcttcgg caacatcgtg gacgaggtgg
     2161 cctaccacga gaagtacccc accatctacc acctgagaaa gaaactggtg gacagcaccg
     2221 acaaggccga cctgcggctg atctatctgg ccctggccca catgatcaag ttccggggcc
     2281 acttcctgat cgagggcgac ctgaaccccg acaacagcga cgtggacaag ctgttcatcc
     2341 agctggtgca gacctacaac cagctgttcg aggaaaaccc catcaacgcc agcggcgtgg
     2401 acgccaaggc catcctgtct gccagactga gcaagagcag acggctggaa aatctgatcg
     2461 cccagctgcc cggcgagaag aagaatggcc tgttcggcaa cctgattgcc ctgagcctgg
     2521 gcctgacccc caacttcaag agcaacttcg acctggccga ggatgccaaa ctgcagctga
     2581 gcaaggacac ctacgacgac gacctggaca acctgctggc ccagatcggc gaccagtacg
     2641 ccgacctgtt tctggccgcc aagaacctgt ccgacgccat cctgctgagc gacatcctga
     2701 gagtgaacac cgagatcacc aaggcccccc tgagcgcctc tatgatcaag agatacgacg
     2761 agcaccacca ggacctgacc ctgctgaaag ctctcgtgcg gcagcagctg cctgagaagt
     2821 acaaagagat tttcttcgac cagagcaaga acggctacgc cggctacatt gacggcggag
     2881 ccagccagga agagttctac aagttcatca agcccatcct ggaaaagatg gacggcaccg
     2941 aggaactgct cgtgaagctg aacagagagg acctgctgcg gaagcagcgg accttcgaca
     3001 acggcagcat cccccaccag atccacctgg gagagctgca cgccattctg cggcggcagg
     3061 aagattttta cccattcctg aaggacaacc gggaaaagat cgagaagatc ctgaccttcc
     3121 gcatccccta ctacgtgggc cctctggcca ggggaaacag cagattcgcc tggatgacca
     3181 gaaagagcga ggaaaccatc accccctgga acttcgagga agtggtggac aagggcgctt
     3241 ccgcccagag cttcatcgag cggatgacca acttcgataa gaacctgccc aacgagaagg
     3301 tgctgcccaa gcacagcctg ctgtacgagt acttcaccgt gtataacgag ctgaccaaag
     3361 tgaaatacgt gaccgaggga atgagaaagc ccgccttcct gagcggcgag cagaaaaagg
     3421 ccatcgtgga cctgctgttc aagaccaacc ggaaagtgac cgtgaagcag ctgaaagagg
     3481 actacttcaa gaaaatcgag tgcttcgact ccgtggaaat ctccggcgtg gaagatcggt
     3541 tcaacgcctc cctgggcaca taccacgatc tgctgaaaat tatcaaggac aaggacttcc
     3601 tggacaatga ggaaaacgag gacattctgg aagatatcgt gctgaccctg acactgtttg
     3661 aggacagaga gatgatcgag gaacggctga aaacctatgc ccacctgttc gacgacaaag
     3721 tgatgaagca gctgaagcgg cggagataca ccggctgggg caggctgagc cggaagctga
     3781 tcaacggcat ccgggacaag cagtccggca agacaatcct ggatttcctg aagtccgacg
     3841 gcttcgccaa cagaaacttc atgcagctga tccacgacga cagcctgacc tttaaagagg
     3901 acatccagaa agcccaggtg tccggccagg gcgatagcct gcacgagcac attgccaatc
     3961 tggccggcag ccccgccatt aagaagggca tcctgcagac agtgaaggtg gtggacgagc
     4021 tcgtgaaagt gatgggccgg cacaagcccg agaacatcgt gatcgaaatg gccagagaga
     4081 accagaccac ccagaaggga cagaagaaca gccgcgagag aatgaagcgg atcgaagagg
     4141 gcatcaaaga gctgggcagc cagatcctga aagaacaccc cgtggaaaac acccagctgc
     4201 agaacgagaa gctgtacctg tactacctgc agaatgggcg ggatatgtac gtggaccagg
     4261 aactggacat caaccggctg tccgactacg atgtggacca tatcgtgcct cagagctttc
     4321 tgaaggacga ctccatcgac aacaaggtgc tgaccagaag cgacaagaac cggggcaaga
     4381 gcgacaacgt gccctccgaa gaggtcgtga agaagatgaa gaactactgg cggcagctgc
     4441 tgaacgccaa gctgattacc cagagaaagt tcgacaatct gaccaaggcc gagagaggcg
     4501 gcctgagcga actggataag gccggcttca tcaagagaca gctggtggaa acccggcaga
     4561 tcacaaagca cgtggcacag atcctggact cccggatgaa cactaagtac gacgagaatg
     4621 acaagctgat ccgggaagtg aaagtgatca ccctgaagtc caagctggtg tccgatttcc
     4681 ggaaggattt ccagttttac aaagtgcgcg agatcaacaa ctaccaccac gcccacgacg
     4741 cctacctgaa cgccgtcgtg ggaaccgccc tgatcaaaaa gtaccctaag ctggaaagcg
     4801 agttcgtgta cggcgactac aaggtgtacg acgtgcggaa gatgatcgcc aagagcgagc
     4861 aggaaatcgg caaggctacc gccaagtact tcttctacag caacatcatg aactttttca
     4921 agaccgagat taccctggcc aacggcgaga tccggaagcg gcctctgatc gagacaaacg
     4981 gcgaaaccgg ggagatcgtg tgggataagg gccgggattt tgccaccgtg cggaaagtgc
     5041 tgagcatgcc ccaagtgaat atcgtgaaaa agaccgaggt gcagacaggc ggcttcagca
     5101 aagagtctat cctgcccaag aggaacagcg ataagctgat cgccagaaag aaggactggg
     5161 accctaagaa gtacggcggc ttcgacagcc ccaccgtggc ctattctgtg ctggtggtgg
     5221 ccaaagtgga aaagggcaag tccaagaaac tgaagagtgt gaaagagctg ctggggatca
     5281 ccatcatgga aagaagcagc ttcgagaaga atcccatcga ctttctggaa gccaagggct
     5341 acaaagaagt gaaaaaggac ctgatcatca agctgcctaa gtactccctg ttcgagctgg
     5401 aaaacggccg gaagagaatg ctggcctctg ccggcgaact gcagaaggga aacgaactgg
     5461 ccctgccctc caaatatgtg aacttcctgt acctggccag ccactatgag aagctgaagg
     5521 gctcccccga ggataatgag cagaaacagc tgtttgtgga acagcacaag cactacctgg
     5581 acgagatcat cgagcagatc agcgagttct ccaagagagt gatcctggcc gacgctaatc
     5641 tggacaaagt gctgtccgcc tacaacaagc accgggataa gcccatcaga gagcaggccg
     5701 agaatatcat ccacctgttt accctgacca atctgggagc ccctgccgcc ttcaagtact
     5761 ttgacaccac catcgaccgg aagaggtaca ccagcaccaa agaggtgctg gacgccaccc
     5821 tgatccacca gagcatcacc ggcctgtacg agacacggat cgacctgtct cagctgggag
     5881 gcgacaaaag gccggcggcc acgaaaaagg ccggccaggc aaaaaagaaa aaggaattcg
     5941 gcagtggaga gggcagagga agtctgctaa catgcggtga cgtcgaggag aatcctggcc
     6001 cagtgagcaa gggcgaggag ctgttcaccg gggtggtgcc catcctggtc gagctggacg
     6061 gcgacgtaaa cggccacaag ttcagcgtgt ccggcgaggg cgagggcgat gccacctacg
     6121 gcaagctgac cctgaagttc atctgcacca ccggcaagct gcccgtgccc tggcccaccc
     6181 tcgtgaccac cctgacctac ggcgtgcagt gcttcagccg ctaccccgac cacatgaagc
     6241 agcacgactt cttcaagtcc gccatgcccg aaggctacgt ccaggagcgc accatcttct
     6301 tcaaggacga cggcaactac aagacccgcg ccgaggtgaa gttcgagggc gacaccctgg
     6361 tgaaccgcat cgagctgaag ggcatcgact tcaaggagga cggcaacatc ctggggcaca
     6421 agctggagta caactacaac agccacaacg tctatatcat ggccgacaag cagaagaacg
     6481 gcatcaaggt gaacttcaag atccgccaca acatcgagga cggcagcgtg cagctcgccg
     6541 accactacca gcagaacacc cccatcggcg acggccccgt gctgctgccc gacaaccact
     6601 acctgagcac ccagtccgcc ctgagcaaag accccaacga gaagcgcgat cacatggtcc
     6661 tgctggagtt cgtgaccgcc gccgggatca ctctcggcat ggacgagctg tacaaggaat
     6721 tctaactaga gctcgctgat cagcctcgac tgtgccttct agttgccagc catctgttgt
     6781 ttgcccctcc cccgtgcctt ccttgaccct ggaaggtgcc actcccactg tcctttccta
     6841 ataaaatgag gaaattgcat cgcattgtct gagtaggtgt cattctattc tggggggtgg
     6901 ggtggggcag gacagcaagg gggaggattg ggaagagaat agcaggcatg ctggggagcg
     6961 gccgcaggaa cccctagtga tggagttggc cactccctct ctgcgcgctc gctcgctcac
     7021 tgaggccggg cgaccaaagg tcgcccgacg cccgggcttt gcccgggcgg cctcagtgag
     7081 cgagcgagcg cgcagctgcc tgcaggggcg cctgatgcgg tattttctcc ttacgcatct
     7141 gtgcggtatt tcacaccgca tannnnnnnn nnnnnnnnnn nnnnnnnnnn nnnnnnnnnn
     7201 nnnnnnnnnn nnnnnnnnnn nnnnnnnnnn nnnnnnnnnn nnnnnnnnnn nnnnnnnnnn
     7261 nnnnnnnnnn nnnnnnnnnn nnnnnnnnnn nnnnnnnnnn nnnncnnnnn nnnnnnnnnn
     7321 nnnnnnnnnn nnnnnnnnnn nnnnnnnnnn nnnnnnnnnn nnnnnnnnnn nnnnnnnnnn
     7381 nnnnnnnnnn nnnnnnnnnn nnnnnnnnnn nnnnnnnnnn nnnnnnnnnn nnnnnnnnnn
     7441 nnnnnncctt tgacgttgga gtccacgttc tttaatagtg gactcttgtt ccaaactgga
     7501 acaacactca accctatctc gggctattct tttgatttat aagggatttt gccgatttcg
     7561 gcctattggt taaaaaatga gctgatttaa caaaaattta acgcgaattt taacaaaata
     7621 ttaacgttta caattttatg gtgcactctc agtacaatct gctctgatgc cgcatagtta
     7681 agccagcccc gacacccgcc aacacccgct gacgcgccct gacgggcttg tctgctcccg
     7741 gcatccgctt acagacaagc tgtgaccgtc tccgggagct gcatgtgtca gaggttttca
     7801 ccgtcatcac cgaaacgcgc gagacgaaag ggcctcgtga tacgcctatt tttataggtt
     7861 aatgtcatga taataatggt ttcttagacg tcaggtggca cttttcgggg aaatgtgcgc
     7921 ggaaccccta tttgtttatt tttctaaata cattcaaata tgtatccgct catgagacaa
     7981 taaccctgat aaatgcttca ataatattga aaaaggaaga gtatgagtat tcaacatttc
     8041 cgtgtcgccc ttattccctt ttttgcggca ttttgccttc ctgtttttgc tcacccagaa
     8101 acgctggtga aagtaaaaga tgctgaagat cagttgggtg cacgagtggg ttacatcgaa
     8161 ctggatctca acagcggtaa gatccttgag agttttcgcc ccgaagaacg ttttccaatg
     8221 atgagcactt ttaaagttct gctatgtggc gcggtattat cccgtattga cgccgggcaa
     8281 gagcaactcg gtcgccgcat acactattct cagaatgact tggttgagta ctcaccagtc
     8341 acagaaaagc atcttacgga tggcatgaca gtaagagaat tatgcagtgc tgccataacc
     8401 atgagtgata acactgcggc caacttactt ctgacaacga tcggaggacc gaaggagcta
     8461 accgcttttt tgcacaacat gggggatcat gtaactcgcc ttgatcgttg ggaaccggag
     8521 ctgaatgaag ccataccaaa cgacgagcgt gacaccacga tgcctgtagc aatggcaaca
     8581 acgttgcgca aactattaac tggcgaacta cttactctag cttcccggca acaattaata
     8641 gactggatgg aggcggataa agttgcagga ccacttctgc gctcggccct tccggctggc
     8701 tggtttattg ctgataaatc tggagccggt gagcgtggaa gccgcggtat cattgcagca
     8761 ctggggccag atggtaagcc ctcccgtatc gtagttatct acacgacggg gagtcaggca
     8821 actatggatg aacgaaatag acagatcgct gagataggtg cctcactgat taagcattgg
     8881 taactgtcag accaagttta ctcatatata ctttagattg atttaaaact tcatttttaa
     8941 tttaaaagga tctaggtgaa gatccttttt gataatctca tgaccaaaat cccttaacgt
     9001 gagttttcgt tccactgagc gtcagacccc gtagaaaaga tcaaaggatc ttcttgagat
     9061 cctttttttc tgcgcgtaat ctgctgcttg caaacaaaaa aaccaccgct accagcggtg
     9121 gtttgtttgc cggatcaaga gctaccaact ctttttccga aggtaactgg cttcagcaga
     9181 gcgcagatac caaatactgt ccttctagtg tagccgtagt taggccacca cttcaagaac
     9241 tctgtagcac cgcctacata cctcgctctg ctaatcctgt taccagtggc tgctgccagt
     9301 ggcgataagt cgtgtcttac cgggttggac tcaagacgat agttaccgga taaggcgcag
     9361 cggtcgggct gaacgggggg ttcgtgcaca cagcccagct tggagcgaac gacctacacc
     9421 gaactgagat acctacagcg tgagctatga gaaagcgcca cgcttcccga agggagaaag
     9481 gcggacaggt atccggtaag cggcagggtc ggaacaggag agcgcacgag ggagcttcca
     9541 gggggaaacg cctggtatct ttatagtcct gtcgggtttc gccacctctg acttgagcgt
     9601 cgatttttgt gatgctcgtc aggggggcgg agcctatgga aaaacgccag caacgcggcc
     9661 tttttacggt tcctggcctt ttgctggcct tttgctcaca tgt
//
